Addgene plasmid #231417: pSEVA47_dCas9-GFP_NOT_iA
Purpose: This NOT-gate plasmid expresses dCas9 from a constitutive promoter, and GFP from a promoter repressible by sgRNA-A1. (This plasmid is a gift of the Jaramillo Lab, where it is called PAJ285.)
Depositing lab: Alfonso Jaramillo. Depositing organization: University of Warwick. Publication: Development of a genetically-encoded in vivo computing platform to play the game of Tic-Tac-Toe. Kushwaha M, Singh V, Jaramillo A. Zenodo (2017) Conference: SB7.0: The Seventh International Meeting on Synthetic Biology. 10.5281/zenodo.14580985.
Backbone
  Vector backbone: pSEVA471
  Vector type: Synthetic Biology
Growth in bacteria
  Bacterial resistance: Spectinomycin, 50 μg/mL
  Growth temperature: 37°C
  Growth strain: Top10 ; TOP10
  Copy number: Low Copy
Gene/Insert 1
  Gene/Insert name: dCas9
  Species: Synthetic
Gene/Insert 2
  Gene/Insert name: GFP
  Species: Synthetic
Terms and licenses: Academic/Nonprofit Terms; Industry Terms: Not Available to Industry
Depositor comments: Please also refer to Pujar et al. 2024 Nucleic Acids Res. (https://doi.org/10.1093/nar/gkae1256, and see https://doi.org/10.1101/2024.09.02.610857 for bioRxiv preprint) for additional work using this plasmid.
How to cite: pSEVA47_dCas9-GFP_NOT_iA was a gift from Alfonso Jaramillo (Addgene plasmid # 231417 ; http://n2t.net/addgene:231417 ; RRID:Addgene_231417)
