[The description below was written by a language model from this plasmid's Addgene catalogue record and pLannotate feature annotations shown in this document.]
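Description:
pSEVA47_dCas9-GFP_NOT_iA is a low-copy bacterial synthetic-biology plasmid built on the pSEVA471 backbone, which implements a CRISPR-interference NOT gate. It replicates through the pSC101 origin together with its required Rep101 (RepA) initiator protein, which accounts for the low copy number. Selection is provided by the aadA aminoglycoside adenylyltransferase gene (SmR), which confers spectinomycin and streptomycin resistance. An incP oriT is present, as is standard in SEVA vectors, allowing conjugative mobilisation when transfer functions are supplied in trans. The cargo region is insulated by the lambda t0 and rrnB T1 terminators. Short annotated fragments of lacZα and a gentamicin resistance gene appear to be backbone remnants rather than functional genes.

The payload consists of two coding sequences in the same orientation: superfolder GFP, a rapidly maturing green reporter, followed by dCas9, the D10A/H840A nuclease-dead mutant of Streptococcus pyogenes Cas9, which binds DNA under RNA guidance without cutting it. A BioBrick suffix follows the dCas9 gene. According to the record, dCas9 is expressed from a constitutive promoter, while GFP is driven by a promoter that can be repressed by the guide RNA sgRNA-A1. Neither promoter is named or annotated in the feature table, and no sgRNA cassette is annotated, so the guide is presumably supplied from another construct. When sgRNA-A1 is present, it directs dCas9 to the GFP promoter and blocks transcription, so fluorescence is high without the input and low with it, giving inverter logic. The plasmid was developed as a component of genetically encoded in vivo computing circuits in E. coli, including a platform designed to play Tic-Tac-Toe.
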