Features (pLannotate 1.2.2; 11 found; start..end, strand, type, name):
     77..790     +  CDS            Superfolder GFP: Superfolder GFP is a basic (constitutively fluorescent) green fluorescent protein published in 2005, derived from Aequorea victoria. It is reported to be a very rapidly-maturing weak dimer.
    994..5100    +  CDS            dCas9: catalytically dead mutant of the Cas9 endonuclease from the Streptococcus pyogenes Type II CRISPR/Cas system RNA-guided DNA-binding protein that lacks endonuclease activity due to the D10A mutation in the RuvC catalytic domain and the H840A mutation in the HNH catalytic domain
   5104..5124    +  misc_feature   BioBrick suffix: universal suffix for all parts
   5144..5168    +  CDS            lacZα (fragment): LacZα fragment of β-galactosidase; lacZ fragment
   5179..5273    +  terminator     lambda t0 terminator: transcription terminator from phage lambda
   5446..5502    +  CDS            GmR (fragment): gentamycin acetyltransferase; aacC1; confers resistance to gentamycin
   5509..6300    +  CDS            SmR: aminoglycoside adenylyltransferase (Murphy, 1985); aadA; confers resistance to spectinomycin and streptomycin
   6446..6554    +  oriT           oriT: incP origin of transfer
   6745..7695    -  CDS            Rep101: RepA protein needed for replication with the pSC101 origin; rep101
   7743..7965    -  rep_origin     pSC101 ori: low-copy replication origin that requires the Rep101 protein
   8066..8152    -  terminator     rrnB T1 terminator: Escherichia coli rrnB; transcription terminator T1 from the E. coli rrnB gene
>Addgene plasmid #231417 | pSEVA47_dCas9-GFP_NOT_iA | addgene full sequence | sequence record 461749 | Addgene NGS Result
TAATTAATAGCTTTACACCCTAGCGTAGCTTTGGTATTATGCTAGCTTCTAGACAATTAATAGGGAGGTT
CTCGAGATGCGTAAAGGCGAAGAACTGTTTACCGGTGTGGTTCCGATTCTGGTGGAACTGGACGGCGATG
TTAATGGTCATAAATTCAGTGTTCGCGGCGAAGGTGAAGGCGATGCGACGAACGGCAAACTGACCCTGAA
ATTTATCTGCACCACGGGTAAACTGCCGGTCCCGTGGCCGACGCTGGTGACCACGCTGACCTATGGCGTT
CAATGTTTTGCGCGTTACCCGGATCACATGAAACAGCACGACTTTTTCAAATCGGCCATGCCGGAAGGCT
ATGTGCAGGAACGTACGATTAGCTTTAAAGACGATGGTACGTATAAAACCCGCGCGGAAGTGAAATTCGA
AGGCGATACCCTGGTTAACCGTATCGAACTGAAAGGTATCGATTTCAAAGAAGACGGCAATATTCTGGGT
CATAAACTGGAATATAACTTCAATTCCCACAACGTGTACATCACCGCGGATAAACAGAAAAACGGCATTA
AAGCCAATTTCAAAATCCGCCATAATGTGGAAGATGGTAGCGTTCAGCTGGCCGACCACTATCAGCAAAA
CACGCCGATTGGTGATGGCCCGGTCCTGCTGCCGGACAATCACTACCTGAGTACCCAGTCCGTGCTGTCA
AAAGATCCGAACGAAAAACGTGACCACATGGTCCTGCTGGAATTTGTGACGGCTGCGGGTATCACCCACG
GCATGGACGAACTGTATAAAAGGCCTTAATAATACTCGAACCCCTAGCCCGCTCTTATCGGGCGGCTAGG
GGTTTTTTGTCCTAGAGACGAACAATAAGGCCTCCCAAATCGGGGGGCCTTTTTTATTGATAACAAAACC
TAGGCCAGGCATCAATTGAAATCATCAAACTCATTATGGATTTAATTTAAACTCAAGGGACATCAGGAGG
AGGGAATTATAGAATGGATAAGAAATACTCAATAGGCTTAGCTATCGGCACAAATAGCGTCGGATGGGCG
GTGATCACTGATGAATATAAGGTTCCGTCTAAAAAGTTCAAGGTTCTGGGAAATACAGACCGCCACAGTA
TCAAAAAAAATCTTATAGGGGCTCTTTTATTTGACAGTGGAGAGACAGCGGAAGCGACTCGTCTCAAACG
GACAGCTCGTAGAAGGTATACACGTCGGAAGAATCGTATTTGTTATCTACAGGAGATTTTTTCAAATGAG
ATGGCGAAAGTAGATGATAGTTTCTTTCATCGACTTGAAGAGTCTTTTTTGGTGGAAGAAGACAAGAAGC
ATGAACGTCATCCTATTTTTGGAAATATAGTAGATGAAGTTGCTTATCATGAGAAATATCCAACTATCTA
TCATCTGCGAAAAAAATTGGTAGATTCTACTGATAAAGCGGATTTGCGCTTAATCTATTTGGCCTTAGCG
CATATGATTAAGTTTCGTGGTCATTTTTTGATTGAGGGAGATTTAAATCCTGATAATAGTGATGTGGACA
AACTATTTATCCAGTTGGTACAAACCTACAATCAATTATTTGAAGAAAACCCTATTAACGCAAGTGGAGT
AGATGCTAAAGCGATTCTTTCTGCACGATTGAGTAAATCAAGACGATTAGAAAATCTCATTGCTCAGCTC
CCCGGTGAGAAGAAAAATGGCTTATTTGGGAATCTCATTGCTTTGTCATTGGGTTTGACCCCTAATTTTA
AATCAAATTTTGATTTGGCAGAAGATGCTAAATTACAGCTTTCAAAAGATACTTACGATGATGATTTAGA
TAATTTATTGGCGCAAATTGGAGATCAATATGCTGATTTGTTTTTGGCAGCTAAGAATTTATCAGATGCT
ATTTTACTTTCAGATATCCTAAGAGTAAATACTGAAATAACTAAGGCTCCCCTATCAGCTTCAATGATTA
AACGCTACGATGAACATCATCAAGACTTGACTCTTTTAAAAGCTTTAGTTCGACAACAACTTCCAGAAAA
GTATAAAGAAATCTTTTTTGATCAATCAAAAAACGGATATGCAGGTTATATTGATGGGGGAGCTAGCCAA
GAAGAATTTTATAAATTTATCAAACCAATTTTAGAAAAAATGGATGGTACTGAGGAATTATTGGTGAAAC
TAAATCGTGAAGATTTGCTGCGCAAGCAACGGACCTTTGACAACGGCTCTATTCCCCATCAAATTCACTT
GGGTGAGCTGCATGCTATTTTGAGAAGACAAGAAGACTTTTATCCATTTTTAAAAGACAATCGTGAGAAG
ATTGAAAAAATCTTGACTTTTCGTATTCCTTATTATGTTGGTCCATTGGCGCGTGGCAATAGTCGTTTTG
CATGGATGACTCGGAAGTCTGAAGAAACAATTACCCCATGGAATTTTGAAGAAGTTGTCGATAAAGGTGC
TTCAGCTCAATCATTTATTGAACGCATGACAAACTTTGATAAAAATCTTCCAAATGAAAAAGTACTACCA
AAACATAGTTTGCTTTATGAGTATTTTACGGTTTATAACGAATTGACAAAGGTCAAATATGTTACTGAAG
GAATGCGAAAACCAGCATTTCTTTCAGGTGAACAGAAGAAAGCCATTGTTGATTTACTCTTCAAAACAAA
TCGAAAAGTAACCGTTAAGCAATTAAAAGAAGATTATTTCAAAAAAATAGAATGTTTTGATAGTGTTGAA
ATTTCAGGAGTTGAAGATAGATTTAATGCTTCATTAGGTACCTACCATGATTTGCTAAAAATTATTAAAG
ATAAAGATTTTTTGGATAATGAAGAAAATGAAGATATCTTAGAGGATATTGTTTTAACATTGACCTTATT
TGAAGATAGGGAGATGATTGAGGAAAGACTTAAAACATATGCTCACCTCTTTGATGATAAGGTGATGAAA
CAGCTTAAACGTCGCCGTTATACTGGTTGGGGACGTTTGTCTCGAAAATTGATTAATGGTATTAGGGATA
AGCAATCTGGCAAAACAATATTAGATTTTTTGAAATCAGATGGTTTTGCCAATCGCAATTTTATGCAGCT
GATCCATGATGATAGTTTGACATTTAAAGAAGACATTCAAAAAGCACAAGTGTCTGGACAAGGCGATAGT
TTACATGAACATATTGCAAATTTAGCTGGTAGCCCTGCTATTAAAAAAGGTATTTTACAGACTGTAAAAG
TTGTTGATGAATTGGTCAAAGTAATGGGGCGGCATAAGCCAGAAAATATCGTTATTGAAATGGCACGTGA
AAATCAGACAACTCAAAAGGGCCAGAAAAATTCGCGAGAGCGTATGAAACGAATCGAAGAAGGTATCAAA
GAATTAGGAAGTCAGATTCTTAAAGAGCATCCTGTTGAAAATACTCAATTGCAAAATGAAAAGCTCTATC
TCTATTATCTCCAAAATGGAAGAGACATGTATGTGGACCAAGAATTAGATATTAATCGTTTAAGTGATTA
TGATGTCGATGCCATTGTTCCACAAAGTTTCCTTAAAGACGATTCAATAGACAATAAGGTCTTAACGCGT
TCTGATAAAAATCGTGGTAAATCGGATAACGTTCCAAGTGAAGAAGTAGTCAAAAAGATGAAAAACTATT
GGAGACAACTTCTAAACGCCAAGTTAATCACTCAACGTAAGTTTGATAATTTAACGAAAGCTGAACGTGG
AGGTTTGAGTGAACTTGATAAAGCTGGTTTTATCAAACGCCAATTGGTTGAAACTCGCCAAATCACTAAG
CATGTGGCACAAATTTTGGATAGTCGCATGAATACTAAATACGATGAAAATGATAAACTTATTCGAGAGG
TTAAAGTGATTACCTTAAAATCTAAATTAGTTTCTGACTTCCGAAAAGATTTCCAATTCTATAAAGTACG
TGAGATTAACAATTACCATCATGCCCATGATGCGTATCTAAATGCCGTCGTTGGAACTGCTTTGATTAAG
AAATATCCAAAACTTGAATCGGAGTTTGTCTATGGTGATTATAAAGTTTATGATGTTCGTAAAATGATTG
CTAAGTCTGAGCAAGAAATAGGCAAAGCAACCGCAAAATATTTCTTTTACTCTAATATCATGAACTTCTT
CAAAACAGAAATTACACTTGCAAATGGAGAGATTCGCAAACGCCCTCTAATCGAAACTAATGGGGAAACT
GGAGAAATTGTCTGGGATAAAGGGCGAGATTTTGCCACAGTGCGCAAAGTATTGTCCATGCCCCAAGTCA
ATATTGTCAAGAAAACAGAAGTACAGACAGGCGGATTCTCCAAGGAGTCAATTTTACCAAAAAGAAATTC
GGACAAGCTTATTGCTCGTAAAAAAGACTGGGATCCAAAAAAATATGGTGGTTTTGATAGTCCAACGGTA
GCTTATTCAGTCCTAGTGGTTGCTAAGGTGGAAAAAGGGAAATCGAAGAAGTTAAAATCCGTTAAAGAGT
TACTAGGGATCACAATTATGGAAAGAAGTTCCTTTGAAAAAAATCCGATTGACTTTTTAGAAGCTAAAGG
ATATAAGGAAGTTAAAAAAGACTTAATCATTAAACTACCTAAATATAGTCTTTTTGAGTTAGAAAACGGT
CGTAAACGGATGCTGGCTAGTGCCGGAGAATTACAAAAAGGAAATGAGCTGGCTCTGCCAAGCAAATATG
TGAATTTTTTATATTTAGCTAGTCATTATGAAAAGTTGAAGGGTAGTCCAGAAGATAACGAACAAAAACA
ATTGTTTGTGGAGCAGCATAAGCATTATTTAGATGAGATTATTGAGCAAATCAGTGAATTTTCTAAGCGT
GTTATTTTAGCAGATGCCAATTTAGATAAAGTTCTTAGTGCATATAACAAACATAGAGACAAACCAATAC
GTGAACAAGCAGAAAATATTATTCATTTATTTACGTTGACGAATCTTGGAGCTCCCGCTGCTTTTAAATA
TTTTGATACAACAATTGATCGTAAACGATATACGTCTACAAAAGAAGTTTTAGATGCCACTCTTATCCAT
CAATCCATCACTGGTCTTTATGAAACACGCATTGATTTGAGTCAGCTAGGAGGTGACTGATAATACTAGT
AGCGGCCGCTGCAGGCATGCAAGCTTGCGGCCGCGTCGTGACTGGGAAAACCCTGGCGACTAGTCTTGGA
CTCCTGTTGATAGATCCAGTAATGACCTCAGAACTCCATCTGGATTTGTTCAGAACGCTCGGTTGCCGCC
GGGCGTTTTTTATTGGTGAGAATCCAGGGGTCCCCAATAATTACGATTTACGTATTTAAATGAACCTTGA
CCGAACGCAGCGGTGGTAACGGCGCAGTGGCGGTTTTCATGGCTTGTTATGACTGTTTTTTTGGGGTACA
GTCTATGCCTCGGGCATCCAAGCAGCAAGCGCGTTACGCCGTGGGTCGATGTTTGATGTTATGGAGCAGC
AACGATGTTACGCAGCAGGGCAGTCGCCCTAAAACAAAGTTAAACATCATGAGGGAAGCGGTGATCGCCG
AAGTATCGACTCAACTATCAGAGGTAGTTGGCGTCATCGAGCGCCATCTCGAACCGACGTTGCTGGCCGT
ACATTTGTACGGCTCCGCAGTGGATGGCGGCCTGAAGCCACACAGTGATATTGATTTGCTGGTTACGGTG
ACCGTAAGGCTTGATGAAACAACGCGGCGAGCTTTGATCAACGACCTTTTGGAAACTTCGGCTTCCCCTG
GAGAGAGCGAGATTCTCCGCGCTGTAGAAGTCACCATTGTTGTGCACGACGACATCATTCCGTGGCGTTA
TCCAGCTAAGCGCGAACTGCAATTTGGAGAATGGCAGCGCAATGACATTCTTGCAGGTATCTTCGAGCCA
GCCACGATCGACATTGATCTGGCTATCTTGCTGACAAAAGCAAGAGAACATAGCGTTGCCTTGGTAGGTC
CAGCGGCGGAGGAACTCTTTGATCCGGTTCCTGAACAGGATCTATTTGAGGCGCTAAATGAAACCTTAAC
GCTATGGAACTCGCCGCCCGACTGGGCTGGCGATGAGCGAAATGTAGTGCTTACGTTGTCCCGCATTTGG
TACAGCGCAGTAACCGGCAAAATCGCGCCGAAGGATGTCGCTGCCGACTGGGCAATGGAGCGCCTGCCGG
CCCAGTATCAGCCCGTCATACTTGAAGCTAGACAGGCTTATCTTGGACAAGAAGAAGATCGCTTGGCCTC
GCGCGCAGATCAGTTGGAAGAATTTGTCCACTACGTGAAAGGCGAGATCACCAAGGTAGTCGGCAAATAA
GACAATTGTCCTTTTCCGCTGCATAACCCTGCTTCGGGGTCATTATAGCGATTTTTTCGGTATATCCATC
CTTTTTCGCACGATATACAGGATTTTGCCAAAGGGTTCGTGTAGACTTTCCTTGGTGTATCCAACGGCGT
CAGCCGGGCAGGATAGGTGAAGTAGGCCCACCCGCGAGCGGGTGTTCCTTCTTCACTGTCCCTTATTCGC
ACCTGGCGGTGCTCAACGGGAATCCTGCTCTGCGAGGCTGGCCGTAGGCCGGCCTGGTGAACAGCTTTGA
ATGCACCAAAAACTCGTAAAAGCTCTGATGTATCTATCTTTTTTACACCGTTTTCATCTGTGCATATGGA
CAGTTTTCCCTTTGATATGTAACGGTGAACAGTTGTTCTACTTTTGTTTGTTAGTCTTGATGCTTCACTG
ATAGATACAAGAGCCATAAGAACCTCAGATCCTTCCGTATTTAGCCAGTATGTTCTCTAGTGTGGTTCGT
TGTTTTTGCGTGAGCCATGAGAACGAACCATTGAGATCATACTTACTTTGCATGTCACTCAAAAATTTTG
CCTCAAAACTGGTGAGCTGAATTTTTGCTGTTAAAGCATCGTGTAGTGTTTTTCTTAGTCCGTTATGTAG
GTAGGAATCTGATGTAATGGTTGTTGGTATTTTGTCACCATTCATTTTTATCTGGTTGTTCTCAAGTTCG
GTTACGAGATCCATTTGTCTATCTAGTTCAACTTGGAAAATCAACGTATCAGTCGGGCGGCCTCGCTTAT
CAACCACCAATTTCATATTGCTGTAAGTGTTTAAATCTTTACTTATTGGTTTCAAAACCCATTGGTTAAG
CCTTTTAAACTCATGGTAGTTATTTTCAAGCATTAACATGAACTTAAATTCATCAAGGCTAATCTCTATA
TTTGCCTTGTGAGTTTTCTTTTGTGTTAGTTCTTTTAATAACCACTCATAAATCCTCATAGAGTATTTGT
TTTCAAAAGACTTAACATGTTCCAGATTATATTTTATGAATTTTTTTAACTGGAAAAGATAAGGCAATAT
CTCTTCACTAAAAACTAATTCTAATTTTTCGCTTGAGAACTTGGCATAGTTTGTCCACTGGAAGATCTTA
AAGCCTTTAACCAAAGGATTCCTGATTTCCACAGTTCTCGTCATCAGCTCTCTGGTTGCTTTAGCTAATA
CACCATAAGCATTTTCCCTACTGATGTTCATCATCTGAGCGTATTGGTTATAAGTGAACGATACCGTCCG
TTCTTTCCTTGTAGGGTTTTCAATCGTGGGGTTGAGTAGTGCCACACAGCATAAAATTAGCTTGGTTTCA
TGCTCCGTTAAGTCATAGCGACTAATCGCTAGTTCATTTGCTTTGAAAACAACTAATTCAGACATACATC
TCAATTGGTCTAGGTGATTTTAATCACTATACCAATTGAGATGGGCTAGTCAATGATAATTACTAGTCCT
TTTCCTTTGAGTTGTGGGTATCTGTAAATTCTGCTAGACCTTTGCTGGAAAACTTGTAAATTCTGCTAGA
CCCTCTGTAAATTCCGCTAGACCTTTGTGTGTTTTTTTTGTTTATATTCAAGTGGTTATAATTTATAGAA
TAAAGAAAGAATAAAAAAAGATAAAAAGAATAGATCCCAGCCCTGTGTATAACTCACTACTTTAGTCAGT
TCCGCAGTATTACAAAAGGATGTCGCAAACGCTGTTTGCTCCTCTACAAAACAGACCTGGCGCGCCCAGC
TGTCTAGGGCGGCGGATTTGTCCTACTCAGGAGAGCGTTCACCGACAAACAACAGATAAAACGAAAGGCC
CAGTCTTTCGACTGAGCCTTTCGTTTTATTTGATGCCTT
